Addgene plasmid #184530: pHACK-QF2-AgU6-mCherry
Purpose: HACK-compatible plasmid for generating T2A-QF2 knockins in Anopheles mosquitoes with a mCherry selectable marker.
Depositing lab: Christopher Potter. Depositing organization: Johns Hopkins University and School of Medicine. Publication: A spatial map of antennal-expressed ionotropic receptors in the malaria mosquito. Raji JI, Konopka JK, Potter CJ. Cell Rep. 2023 Feb 10;42(2):112101. doi: 10.1016/j.celrep.2023.112101. PubMed 36773296.
Backbone
  Vector backbone: T2A-QF2
  Total vector size (bp): 8180
  Vector type: CRISPR
Growth in bacteria
  Bacterial resistance: Ampicillin, 100 μg/mL
  Growth temperature: 37°C
  Growth strain: DH5alpha
  Copy number: High Copy
Gene/Insert
  Gene/Insert name: QF2
  Species: D. melanogaster (fly), Synthetic
  Insert size (bp): 1053
  Promoter: Anopheles U6 promoter
  Cloning method: Restriction Enzyme; 5′ cloning site Bbsl (unknown if destroyed); 3′ cloning site Xho1 (unknown if destroyed)
  Sequencing primers: 5′ GTTTGAATTGAATTGTCGCTCCGTAGACGAAGC; 3′ GCTTCGTCTACGGAGCGACAATTCAATTCAAAC
Terms and licenses: Academic/Nonprofit Terms; Industry Terms: Not Available to Industry
How to cite: pHACK-QF2-AgU6-mCherry was a gift from Christopher Potter (Addgene plasmid # 184530 ; http://n2t.net/addgene:184530 ; RRID:Addgene_184530)
