[The description below was written by a language model from this plasmid's Addgene catalogue record and pLannotate feature annotations shown in this document.]
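Description:
pHACK-QF2-AgU6-mCherry is an approximately 8.2 kb CRISPR donor plasmid built for HACK (homology-assisted CRISPR knock-in) in Anopheles mosquitoes, where it is used to insert a T2A-QF2 cassette into a target gene. It is maintained in E. coli as a high-copy plasmid with a ColE1/pUC-type origin and β-lactamase (ampicillin) selection. It also retains pBluescript-style remnants: an f1 origin, lac promoter/operator elements and lacZα and MCS fragments.

The stated insert is QF2, the synthetic transcriptional activator of the Q binary expression system. When it is joined in frame to a host coding sequence through a T2A self-cleaving peptide, QF2 is produced wherever the tagged gene is expressed. The automated feature table does not annotate QF2 or T2A; an unannotated stretch between the second loxP site and the GFP cassette may hold them, but this cannot be confirmed from the record. Two S. pyogenes Cas9 guide RNA scaffolds are present, and the catalogue lists an Anopheles U6 promoter, which is also not annotated but would presumably drive guide expression. The listed BbsI site is commonly used for inserting guide spacers, though the record does not say so.

The knock-in marker is mCherry, expressed from an hsp70 minimal promoter fragment with an SV40 polyadenylation signal. It is flanked by loxP sites, so Cre could later excise it. A second cassette of the same design encodes GFP, and its role is not stated. Two bacteriophage lambda sequence fragments are also annotated, but their purpose is not recorded. The associated work used such knock-ins to map ionotropic receptor expression in the mosquito antenna.
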