Features (pLannotate 1.2.2; 24 found; start..end, strand, type, name):
     24..128     +  promoter       AmpR promoter: bla
    129..989     +  CDS            AmpR: β-lactamase; bla; confers resistance to ampicillin, carbenicillin, and related antibiotics
   1160..1748    +  rep_origin     ori: high-copy-number ColE1/pMB1/pBR322/pUC origin of replication
   1931..2023    +  CDS            lacI (fragment): lac repressor; lacI; The lac repressor binds to the lac operator to inhibit transcription in E. coli. This inhibition can be relieved by adding lactose or isopropyl-β-D-thiogalactopyranoside (IPTG).
   2036..2057    +  protein_bind   CAP binding site: CAP binding activates transcription in the presence of cAMP. E. coli catabolite activator protein
   2072..2102    +  promoter       lac promoter: promoter for the E. coli lac operon
   2110..2126    +  protein_bind   lac operator: The lac repressor binds to the lac operator to inhibit transcription in E. coli. This inhibition can be relieved by adding lactose or isopropyl-β-D-thiogalactopyranoside (IPTG). lac repressor encoded by lacI
   2164..2631    -  CDS            B (fragment): PORTL_LAMBD - Experimental evidence at protein level: Swiss-Prot protein existence level 1. Forms the portal vertex of the capsid (PubMed:6228056, PubMed:6232391). This portal plays critical roles in head assembly, genome packaging, neck/tail attachment, and genome ejection (Probable). The portal protein multimerizes as a single ring-shaped homododecamer arranged around a central channel (PubMed:6232391). Binds to the terminase subunits to form the packaging machine (PubMed:7799432). From Escherichia phage lambda (Bacteriophage lambda).
   2789..2864    -  misc_RNA       gRNA scaffold: guide RNA scaffold for the Streptococcus pyogenes CRISPR/Cas9 system
   2987..3062    -  misc_RNA       gRNA scaffold: guide RNA scaffold for the Streptococcus pyogenes CRISPR/Cas9 system
   3205..3238    -  protein_bind   loxP: Cre-mediated recombination occurs in the 8-bp core sequence (GCATACAT). Cre recombinase
   3288..3410    +  promoter       hsp70 promoter (fragment): Drosophila melanogaster hsp70Bb promoter
   3416..4123    +  CDS            mCherry: mCherry is a basic (constitutively fluorescent) red fluorescent protein published in 2004, derived from Discosoma sp.. It is reported to be a very rapidly-maturing monomer with low acid sensitivity.
   4139..4223    +  CDS            large T antigen (fragment): large T antigen from SV40 (simian virus 40)
   4246..4367    +  polyA_signal   SV40 poly(A) signal: SV40 polyadenylation signal
   4431..4464    -  protein_bind   loxP: Cre-mediated recombination occurs in the 8-bp core sequence (GCATACAT). Cre recombinase
   5922..6043    -  polyA_signal   SV40 poly(A) signal: SV40 polyadenylation signal
   6066..6150    -  CDS            large T antigen (fragment): large T antigen from SV40 (simian virus 40)
   6167..6880    -  CDS            GFP: green fluorescent protein
   6924..7046    -  promoter       hsp70 promoter (fragment): Drosophila melanogaster hsp70Bb promoter
   7161..7199    +  misc_feature   MCS (fragment): pBluescript multiple cloning site
   7441..7560    -  CDS            B (fragment): PORTL_LAMBD - Experimental evidence at protein level: Swiss-Prot protein existence level 1. Forms the portal vertex of the capsid (PubMed:6228056, PubMed:6232391). This portal plays critical roles in head assembly, genome packaging, neck/tail attachment, and genome ejection (Probable). The portal protein multimerizes as a single ring-shaped homododecamer arranged around a central channel (PubMed:6232391). Binds to the terminase subunits to form the packaging machine (PubMed:7799432). From Escherichia phage lambda (Bacteriophage lambda).
   7562..7717    +  CDS            lacZα (fragment): LacZα fragment of β-galactosidase; lacZ fragment
   7722..8150    +  rep_origin     f1 ori (sequence partly withheld): f1 bacteriophage origin of replication; arrow indicates direction of (+) strand synthesis
>Addgene plasmid #184530 | pHACK-QF2-AgU6-mCherry | addgene full sequence | sequence record 362582 | Addgene NGS Result
GTGGCACTTTTCGGGGAAATGTGCGCGGAACCCCTATTTGTTTATTTTTCTAAATACATTCAAATATGTA
TCCGCTCATGAGACAATAACCCTGATAAATGCTTCAATAATATTGAAAAAGGAAGAGTATGAGTATTCAA
CATTTCCGTGTCGCCCTTATTCCCTTTTTTGCGGCATTTTGCCTTCCTGTTTTTGCTCACCCAGAAACGC
TGGTGAAAGTAAAAGATGCTGAAGATCAGTTGGGTGCACGAGTGGGTTACATCGAACTGGATCTCAACAG
CGGTAAGATCCTTGAGAGTTTTCGCCCCGAAGAACGTTTTCCAATGATGAGCACTTTTAAAGTTCTGCTA
TGTGGCGCGGTATTATCCCGTATTGACGCCGGGCAAGAGCAACTCGGTCGCCGCATACACTATTCTCAGA
ATGACTTGGTTGAGTACTCACCAGTCACAGAAAAGCATCTTACGGATGGCATGACAGTAAGAGAATTATG
CAGTGCTGCCATAACCATGAGTGATAACACTGCGGCCAACTTACTTCTGACAACGATCGGAGGACCGAAG
GAGCTAACCGCTTTTTTGCACAACATGGGGGATCATGTAACTCGCCTTGATCGTTGGGAACCGGAGCTGA
ATGAAGCCATACCAAACGACGAGCGTGACACCACGATGCCTGTAGCAATGGCAACAACGTTGCGCAAACT
ATTAACTGGCGAACTACTTACTCTAGCTTCCCGGCAACAATTAATAGACTGGATGGAGGCGGATAAAGTT
GCAGGACCACTTCTGCGCTCGGCCCTTCCGGCTGGCTGGTTTATTGCTGATAAATCTGGAGCCGGTGAGC
GTGGGTCTCGCGGTATCATTGCAGCACTGGGGCCAGATGGTAAGCCCTCCCGTATCGTAGTTATCTACAC
GACGGGGAGTCAGGCAACTATGGATGAACGAAATAGACAGATCGCTGAGATAGGTGCCTCACTGATTAAG
CATTGGTAACTGTCAGACCAAGTTTACTCATATATACTTTAGATTGATTTAAAACTTCATTTTTAATTTA
AAAGGATCTAGGTGAAGATCCTTTTTGATAATCTCATGACCAAAATCCCTTAACGTGAGTTTTCGTTCCA
CTGAGCGTCAGACCCCGTAGAAAAGATCAAAGGATCTTCTTGAGATCCTTTTTTTCTGCGCGTAATCTGC
TGCTTGCAAACAAAAAAACCACCGCTACCAGCGGTGGTTTGTTTGCCGGATCAAGAGCTACCAACTCTTT
TTCCGAAGGTAACTGGCTTCAGCAGAGCGCAGATACCAAATACTGTTCTTCTAGTGTAGCCGTAGTTAGG
CCACCACTTCAAGAACTCTGTAGCACCGCCTACATACCTCGCTCTGCTAATCCTGTTACCAGTGGCTGCT
GCCAGTGGCGATAAGTCGTGTCTTACCGGGTTGGACTCAAGACGATAGTTACCGGATAAGGCGCAGCGGT
CGGGCTGAACGGGGGGTTCGTGCACACAGCCCAGCTTGGAGCGAACGACCTACACCGAACTGAGATACCT
ACAGCGTGAGCTATGAGAAAGCGCCACGCTTCCCGAAGGGAGAAAGGCGGACAGGTATCCGGTAAGCGGC
AGGGTCGGAACAGGAGAGCGCACGAGGGAGCTTCCAGGGGGAAACGCCTGGTATCTTTATAGTCCTGTCG
GGTTTCGCCACCTCTGACTTGAGCGTCGATTTTTGTGATGCTCGTCAGGGGGGCGGAGCCTATGGAAAAA
CGCCAGCAACGCGGCCTTTTTACGGTTCCTGGCCTTTTGCTGGCCTTTTGCTCACATGTTCTTTCCTGCG
TTATCCCCTGATTCTGTGGATAACCGTATTACCGCCTTTGAGTGAGCTGATACCGCTCGCCGCAGCCGAA
CGACCGAGCGCAGCGAGTCAGTGAGCGAGGAAGCGGAAGAGCGCCCAATACGCAAACCGCCTCTCCCCGC
GCGTTGGCCGATTCATTAATGCAGCTGGCACGACAGGTTTCCCGACTGGAAAGCGGGCAGTGAGCGCAAC
GCAATTAATGTGAGTTAGCTCACTCATTAGGCACCCCAGGCTTTACACTTTATGCTTCCGGCTCGTATGT
TGTGTGGAATTGTGAGCGGATAACAATTTCACACAGGAAACAGCTATGACCATGATTACGCCAAGCGCGC
CCGCCGGGTAACTCACGGGGTATCCATGTCCATTTCTGCGGCATCCAGCCAGGATACCCGTCCTCGCTGA
CGTAATATCCCAGCGCCGCACCGCTGTCATTAATCTGCACACCGGCACGGCAGTTCCGGCTGTCGCCGGT
ATTGTTCGGGTTGCTGATGCGCTTCGGGCTGACCATCCGGAACTGTGTCCGGAAAAGCCGCGACGAACTG
GTATCCCAGGTGGCCTGAACGAACAGTTCACCGTTAAAGGCGTGCATGGCCACACCTTCCCGAATCATCA
TGGTAAACGTGCGTTTTCGCTCAACGTCAATGCAGCAGCAGTCATCCTCGGCAAACTCTTTCCATGCCGC
TTCAACCTCGCGGGAAAAGGCACGGGCTTCTTCCTCCCCGATGCCCAGATAGCGCCAGCTTGGGCGATGA
CTGAGCCGGAAAAAAGACCCGACGATATGATCCTGATGCAGCTAGATTAACCCTAGAAAGATAGTCTGCG
TAAAATTGACGCATGCATTCTTGAAATATTGCTCTCTCTTTCTAAATAGCGCGAATCCGTCGCTGTGCAT
TTAGGACATCTCAGTCTTAATTAATTGAACAACTCTCAGGCTCCAGGTAGGCAAAAAAGCACCGACTCGG
TGCCACTTTTTCAAGTTGATAACGGACTAGCCTTATTTTAACTTGCTATTTCTAGCTCTAAAACAGGTCT
TCTCGAAGACCCCAAGCAGAGAGCAACTCCATTTCATATATATACCTACGCACGCTCGTTTCACTTCTAG
CGATGGATAACGTTAGAAGCCACACGCAGCCGTAGATCGCAAAAAAGCACCGACTCGGTGCCACTTTTTC
AAGTTGATAACGGACTAGCCTTATTTTAACTTGCTATTTCTAGCTCTAAAACAGGTCTTCTCGAAGACCC
CAAGCAGAGAGCAACTCCATTTCATATATATACCTACGCACGCTCGTTTCACTTCTAGCGATGGATAACG
TTAGAAGCCACACGCAGCCGTCTCGAGAGATCTAATTCAGATCACTAGTGATCTATAACTTCGTATAATG
TATGCTATACGAAGTTATGACGTCATTCAATTAGAGACTAATTCAATTAGAGCTAATTCAATTAGCGCCG
GAGTATAAATAGAGGCGCTTCGTCTACGGAGCGACAATTCAATTCAAACAAGCAAAGTGAACACGTCGCT
AAGCGAAAGCTAAGCAAATAAACAAGCGCAGCTGAACAAGCTAAACAATCGGCCCATGGTGAGCAAGGGC
GAGGAGGATAACATGGCCATCATCAAGGAGTTCATGCGCTTCAAGGTGCACATGGAGGGCTCCGTGAACG
GCCACGAGTTCGAGATCGAGGGCGAGGGCGAGGGCCGCCCCTACGAGGGCACCCAGACCGCCAAGCTGAA
GGTGACCAAGGGTGGCCCCCTGCCCTTCGCCTGGGACATCCTGTCCCCTCAGTTCATGTACGGCTCCAAG
GCCTACGTGAAGCACCCCGCCGACATCCCCGACTACTTGAAGCTGTCCTTCCCCGAGGGCTTCAAGTGGG
AGCGCGTGATGAACTTCGAGGACGGCGGCGTGGTGACCGTGACCCAGGACTCCTCCCTGCAGGACGGCGA
GTTCATCTACAAGGTGAAGCTGCGCGGCACCAACTTCCCCTCCGACGGCCCCGTAATGCAGAAGAAAACC
ATGGGCTGGGAGGCCTCCTCCGAGCGGATGTACCCCGAGGACGGCGCCCTGAAGGGCGAGATCAAGCAGA
GGCTGAAGCTGAAGGACGGCGGCCACTACGACGCTGAGGTCAAGACCACCTACAAGGCCAAGAAGCCCGT
GCAGCTGCCCGGCGCCTACAACGTCAACATCAAGTTGGACATCACCTCCCACAACGAGGACTACACCATC
GTGGAACAGTACGAACGCGCCGAGGGCCGCCACTCCACCGGCGGCATGGACGAGCTGTACAAGTAAGCGC
CGCGACTCTGATCATAATCAGCCATACCACATTTGTAGAGGTTTTACTTGCTTTAAAAAACCTCCCACAC
CTCCCCCTGAACCTGAAACATAAAATGAATGCAATTGTTGTTGTTAACTTGTTTATTGCAGCTTATAATG
GTTACAAATAAAGCAATAGCATCACAAATTTCACAAATAAAGCATTTTTTTCACTGCATTCTAGTTGTGG
TTTGTCCAAACTCATCAATGTATCTTAGCTGGATCTTATAAAAAATTCAATTATACTTGCTAAACTAACG
GTTAATCGTCGAGTGGTACCATAACTTCGTATAATGTATGCTATACGAAGTTATGCATGCGGTGGATCTA
AACGAGTTTTTAAGCAAACTCACTCCCTGACAATAAAAACGCAATTATCTTTAAATAAATATATTCTATT
TATTAACCAAGTAGCTAATATAGCTAAAATCAATTTGTTGCTAACTTAAAACTAACATAATTATGTATTA
GTTATTTACATTCTTTTGGTTGGTTACAACCAAATAAATAATATCACTTTTAAAAACTTAAGCCAGGAAC
TGAATAATTTTCTATTTGGCTTTAGTCGACGGTATCGATAGACGTCATCACTGTTCGTATGTATTAATGT
CGGAGAAGTTACATCCAGGAACGAATCCCAGATTGGTCATAAACTGTGGGTCGACATCCACAGCGTCCGT
GTATTCAATGCTAGCCAAATCGTCAACCATGGCATCGTAATCAACGGTCGAGTAACCAAAGTTCGCCATT
GGAACCAGATTCGAGTGGTACGGCGGGTGATTGGTCGTGCTGTCAACATACGGAGGAGGCGGTCGGGGGG
GGGCGCCACCGGGAGCGAGAGCGACGGAAGCTTCATTAAGGTGCGTAGCCGGTGGCGGGTAAGTAGAGAG
GATACCATGTGTATTTACGCTTCCATAATCGTTGGTCTGAGTGATAGCATCGAGAGCTGCATCGGAGTTA
TACGGAGTGGGGTTGGGAATACCGTTGAAGCGGTCGTTGACGGGGTTAATGCTGGTACTGAGAGGCTGCT
CCATCACGTGCGGCATTATCGAGGCCGTAGCCGTGGCGGTAGGAGGGAGCTCCAACTGACGGAGGAGGCG
GGTAATGCTCTTATTGACACGGCTAGTAGCCCAACGGGCATGGAGTCGCTCGGCAGCCGGCGAATCTTTA
CCAACGAGCAGAGCTGATCCTTGTCCGGCGTCACGGACGAGGAGGTTATGCAAGGCATCTTCGGAACGCG
CGACATTTTCAAACATCCAGGCGAGGGCGAGCTCCAGCGTACGAATATAACCGGTTTGAACTCCCCTCTT
TTTCGGCGAAGCCTGATAAGTGCAGGACCTTCCCTGGGAAACGCACGGGAAACACGCAGGCTGTATTCCG
TCGCATTTCTCTCGGGCTGCACGGCACTGGTCGCATGCGCGGGACACTCGTTGACGCTTTGAGCGTGCTG
GTTCCACGAGCAGGGTCGTAGTTGTGGGTCCCAGACCCGGAGTATCGATGTTAGTGAGATCAGCGAACCT
CGCATTATTCGAGGACGCGGCCGTATTGGCCACGTGTCCGTCGGCGTTTCCGTCGGCGTGTCCGTCGGCA
TGAGCGTTAGCCTCAGCCGCAGCGTTAAGCGTTTTGCGCTTGGGTGGCATCCTAGGGGGCCCGGGGTTCT
CCTCCACATCGCCGCAGGTCAGCAGGCTGCCGCGGCCCTCACGCGTTACGTACCACTCGACGATTAACCG
TTAGTTTAGCAAGTATAATTGAATTTTTTATAAGATCCAGCTAAGATACATTGATGAGTTTGGACAAACC
ACAACTAGAATGCAGTGAAAAAAATGCTTTATTTGTGAAATTTGTGATGCTATTGCTTTATTTGTAACCA
TTATAAGCTGCAATAAACAAGTTAACAACAACAATTGCATTCATTTTATGTTTCAGGTTCAGGGGGAGGT
GTGGGAGGTTTTTTAAAGCAAGTAAAACCTCTACAAATGTGGTATGGCTGATTATGATCAGAGTCGTACT
AGATTATTTGTATAGTTCATCCATGCCATGTGTAATCCCAGCAGCTGTTACAAACTCAAGAAGGACCATG
TGGTCTCTCTTTTCGTTGGGATCTTTCGAAAGGGCAGATTGTGTGGACAGGTAATGGTTGTCTGGTAAAA
GGACAGGGCCATCGCCAATTGGAGTATTTTGTTGATAATGGTCTGCTAGTTGAACGCTTCCATCTTCAAT
GTTGTGTCTAATTTTGAAGTTAACTTTGATTCCATTCTTTTGTTTGTCTGCCATGATGTATACATTGTGT
GAGTTATAGTTGTATTCCAATTTGTGTCCAAGAATGTTTCCATCTTCTTTAAAATCAATACCTTTTAACT
CGATTCTATTAACAAGGGTATCACCTTCAAACTTGACTTCAGCACGTGTCTTGTAGTTCCCGTCATCTTT
GAAAAATATAGTTCTTTCCTGGACATAACCTTCGGGCATGGCACTCTTGAAAAAGTCATGCTGTTTCATA
TGATCTGGGTATCTTGAAAAGCATTGAACACCATAAGTTAAAGTAGTGACAAGTGTTGGCCATGGAACAG
GTAGTTTTCCAGTAGTGCAAATAAATTTAAGGGTAAGTTTTCCGTATGTTGCATCACCTTCACCCTCTCC
ACTGACAGAAAATTTGTGCCCATTAACATCACCATCTAATTCAACAAGAATTGGGACAACTCCAGTGAAA
AGTTCTTCTCCTTTACTCATGGTGGCGACCGGTGGATCGTACCGTCGACTCTAGCGGTACCCCGATTGTT
TAGCTTGTTCAGCTGCGCTTGTTTATTTGCTTAGCTTTCGCTTAGCGACGTGTTCACTTTGCTTGTTTGA
ATTGAATTGTCGCTCCGTAGACGAAGCGCCTCTATTTATACTCCGGCGGTCGAGGGTTCGAAATCGATAA
GCTTGGATCCTAATTGAATTAGCTCTAATTGAATTAGTCTCTAATTGAATTAGATCCCCGGGCGAGCTCG
AATTAACCATTGTGGGAACACTAGAACTAGTGGATCCCCCGGGCTGCAGGAATTCGATAAAAGTTTTGTT
ACTTTATAGAAGAAATTTTGAGTTTTTGTTTTTTTTAATAAATAAATAAACATAAATAAATTGTTTGTTG
AATTTATTATTAGTATGTAAGTGTAAATATAATAAAACTTAATATCTATTCAAATTAATAAATAAACCTC
GATATACAGACCGATAAAACACATGCGTCAATTTTACACATGATTATCTTTAACGTACGTCACAATATGA
TTATCTTTCTAGGGTTAATCTAGCTGCGTGTTCTGCAGCGTGTCGAGCATCTTCATCTGCTCCATCACGC
TGTAAAACACATTTGCACCGCGAGTCTGCCCGTCCTCCACGGGTTCAAAAACGTGAATGAACGAGGCGCG
CTCACTGGCCGTCGTTTTACAACGTCGTGACTGGGAAAACCCTGGCGTTACCCAACTTAATCGCCTTGCA
GCACATCCCCCTTTCGCCAGCTGGCGTAATAGCGAAGAGGCCCGCACCGATCGCCCTTCCCAACAGTTGC
GCAGCCTGAATGGCGAATGGG
[124 nt withheld, positions 7722-7845]
C
[91 nt withheld, positions 7847-7937]
A
[49 nt withheld, positions 7939-7987]
CCTTTGACGTTGGAGTCCACGTTCTTT
[37 nt withheld, positions 8015-8051]
ACCCTATCTCGGTCTATTCTTTTGATTTATAAGGGATTTTGCCGATTTCGGCCTATTGGTTAAAAAATGA
GCTGATTTAACAAAAATTTAACGCGAATTTTAACAAAATATTAACGCTTACAATTTAG
